Addgene plasmid #156866: pD649-HAsp-LILRA1-Fc(DAPA)-AviTag-6xHis
Purpose: Mammalian expression of cell-surface protein extracellular domain fused to Fc(DAPA)-Avi-6xHis. Protein is secreted from cells.
Depositing lab: Chris Garcia. Depositing organization: Stanford University. Publication: A Human IgSF Cell-Surface Interactome Reveals a Complex Network of Protein-Protein Interactions. Wojtowicz WM, Vielmetter J, Fernandes RA, Siepe DH, Eastman CL, Chisholm GB, Cox S, Klock H, Anderson PW, Rue SM, Miller JJ, Glaser SM, Bragstad ML, Vance J, Lam AW, Lesley SA, Zinn K, Garcia KC. Cell. 2020 Aug 20;182(4):1027-1043.e17. doi: 10.1016/j.cell.2020.07.025. PubMed 32822567.
Backbone
  Vector backbone: pD649
  Backbone size w/o insert (bp): 6106
  Vector type: Mammalian Expression
Growth in bacteria
  Bacterial resistance: Ampicillin, 100 μg/mL
  Growth temperature: 37°C
  Growth strain: DH5alpha
  Copy number: High Copy
Gene/Insert
  Gene/Insert name: LILRA1 (alt name: LIRA1)
  Species: H. sapiens (human)
  Insert size (bp): 1332
  Mutation: Fc region of human IgG contains D265A and P329A mutations (DAPA)
  Entrez Gene: LILRA1 (a.k.a. LIR6, CD85I, LIR-6, MGC126563)
  Promoter: CMV/SP6
  Tag / fusion protein: Fc(DAPA)-AviTag-6xHis (C terminal on backbone)
  Cloning method: Restriction Enzyme; 5′ cloning site GCGGCCGC (not destroyed); 3′ cloning site GGCGCGCC (not destroyed)
  Sequencing primers: 5′ ATTTAGGTGACACTATAG; 3′ CACGTACCAGTTGAACTTCACC
Resource information
  A portion of this plasmid was derived from a plasmid made by: synthesis by ThermoFisher
Terms and licenses: Academic/Nonprofit Terms; Industry Terms: Not Available to Industry
Depositor comments: Some plasmids in this collection may have an IS4-like element ISVsa5 family transposase upstream of the CMV promoter.
How to cite: pD649-HAsp-LILRA1-Fc(DAPA)-AviTag-6xHis was a gift from Chris Garcia (Addgene plasmid # 156866 ; http://n2t.net/addgene:156866 ; RRID:Addgene_156866)
