[The description below was written by a language model from this plasmid's Addgene catalogue record and pLannotate feature annotations shown in this document.]
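Description:
pD649-HAsp-LILRA1-Fc(DAPA)-AviTag-6xHis is a mammalian expression plasmid built on the pD649 backbone for producing the extracellular domain of human LILRA1 (also known as LIR6/CD85I) as a secreted Fc fusion protein. It is maintained in E. coli as a high-copy plasmid through a ColE1/pUC-type origin and selected with ampicillin via a β-lactamase gene. The sequenced record is 7,438 nt, consistent with the stated backbone and insert sizes.

Expression is driven by the CMV immediate-early enhancer and promoter, followed by a fragment of CMV intron A and an SP6 promoter that also serves as a sequencing primer site. The plasmid name indicates an HA signal peptide at the start of the reading frame, although the automated annotation matched only a short fragment there to a mouse IgH signal sequence. The ectodomain insert sits between retained NotI and AscI sites. The annotation tool labelled it as LILRA3, a closely related family member, so this is probably a homology-based call, and the catalogue identifies the insert as LILRA1. Downstream comes a human IgG1 Fc region carrying the D265A and P329A (DAPA) substitutions, which are generally used to reduce Fc effector interactions. It is followed, according to the catalogue, by an AviTag for site-specific biotinylation and a 6xHis tag for metal-affinity purification; neither tag was annotated in the feature table. A bGH polyadenylation signal terminates the transcript.

A separate SV40/EM7-promoter cassette with a puromycin resistance gene and an SV40 poly(A) signal could allow selection in mammalian cells. The depositor notes that some plasmids in this collection may carry an IS4-like transposase insertion upstream of the CMV promoter. The construct belongs to a collection used to map interactions among human IgSF cell-surface proteins.
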