Features (pLannotate 1.2.2; 21 found; start..end, strand, type, name):
    119..143     -  CDS            KanR (fragment): aminoglycoside phosphotransferase; aph(3')-Ia; confers resistance to kanamycin
    254..842     +  rep_origin     ori: high-copy-number ColE1/pMB1/pBR322/pUC origin of replication
   1067..1084    +  terminator     rrnB T2 terminator (fragment): transcription terminator T2 from the E. coli rrnB gene
   1109..1128    -  CDS            lacZα (fragment): LacZα fragment of β-galactosidase; lacZ fragment
   1584..1600    +  protein_bind   lac operator: The lac repressor binds to the lac operator to inhibit transcription in E. coli. This inhibition can be relieved by adding lactose or isopropyl-β-D-thiogalactopyranoside (IPTG). lac repressor encoded by lacI
   1843..2146    +  enhancer       CMV enhancer: human cytomegalovirus immediate early enhancer
   2147..2350    +  promoter       CMV promoter: human cytomegalovirus (CMV) immediate early promoter
   2486..2529    +  intron         CMV intron (fragment): modified intron A from human cytomegalovirus
   2581..2599    +  promoter       SP6 promoter: promoter for bacteriophage SP6 RNA polymerase
   2603..2640    +  CDS            IgH signal sequence (fragment): signal sequence from the mouse immunoglobulin heavy chain variable region
   2710..4008    +  CDS            LILRA3: LIRA3_HUMAN - Also known as ILT6, LIR4. Experimental evidence at protein level: Swiss-Prot protein existence level 1. Acts as soluble receptor for class I MHC antigens. Binds both classical and non-classical HLA class I molecules but with reduced affinities compared to LILRB1 or LILRB2. Binds with high affinity to the surface of monocytes, leading to abolish LPS-induced TNF-alpha production by monocytes. From Homo sapiens (Human).
   4096..4773    +  CDS            IGHG1 (fragment): IGHG1_HUMAN - Experimental evidence at protein level: Swiss-Prot protein existence level 1. Constant region of immunoglobulin heavy chains. Immunoglobulins, also known as antibodies, are membrane-bound or secreted glycoproteins produced by B lymphocytes. In the recognition phase of humoral immunity, the membrane-bound immunoglobulins serve as receptors which, upon binding of a specific antigen, trigger the clonal expansion and differentiation of B lymphocytes into immunoglobulins- secreting plasma cells. Secreted immunoglobulins mediate the effector phase of humoral immunity, which results in
   4988..5099    +  polyA_signal   bGH poly(A) signal: bovine growth hormone polyadenylation signal
   5100..5208    +  rep_origin     f1 ori (fragment): f1 bacteriophage origin of replication; arrow indicates direction of (+) strand synthesis
   5222..5551    +  promoter       SV40 promoter: SV40 enhancer and early promoter
   5599..5646    +  promoter       EM7 promoter: synthetic bacterial promoter&nbsp
   5665..6264    +  CDS            PuroR (fragment): puromycin N-acetyltransferase; pac from Streptomyces; confers resistance to puromycin
   6274..6399    +  CDS            ble (fragment): BLE_KLEPN - Experimental evidence at protein level: Swiss-Prot protein existence level 1. Binding protein with a strong affinity to the bleomycin family of antibiotics. Binds to CL990; an antimitotic-antibiotic compound. From Klebsiella pneumoniae.
   6394..6515    +  polyA_signal   SV40 poly(A) signal: SV40 polyadenylation signal
   6568..7428    -  CDS            AmpR: β-lactamase; bla; confers resistance to ampicillin, carbenicillin, and related antibiotics
   7431..89      -  promoter       AmpR promoter (fragment) (across the origin): bla
>Addgene plasmid #156866 | pD649-HAsp-LILRA1-Fc(DAPA)-AviTag-6xHis | addgene full sequence | sequence record 472803 | Addgene NGS Result
TTTCAATATTATTGAAGCATTTATCAGGGTTATTGTCTCATGAGCGGATACATATTTGAATGTATTTAGA
AAAATAAACAAATAGGGGTCAGTGTTACAACCAATTAACCAATTCTGAACATTATCGCGAGCCCATTTAT
ACCTGAATATGGCTCATAACACCCCTTGCTCATGACCAAAATCCCTTAACGTGAGTTACGCGCGCGTCGT
TCCACTGAGCGTCAGACCCCGTAGAAAAGATCAAAGGATCTTCTTGAGATCCTTTTTTTCTGCGCGTAAT
CTGCTGCTTGCAAACAAAAAAACCACCGCTACCAGCGGTGGTTTGTTTGCCGGATCAAGAGCTACCAACT
CTTTTTCCGAAGGTAACTGGCTTCAGCAGAGCGCAGATACCAAATACTGTTCTTCTAGTGTAGCCGTAGT
TAGCCCACCACTTCAAGAACTCTGTAGCACCGCCTACATACCTCGCTCTGCTAATCCTGTTACCAGTGGC
TGCTGCCAGTGGCGATAAGTCGTGTCTTACCGGGTTGGACTCAAGACGATAGTTACCGGATAAGGCGCAG
CGGTCGGGCTGAACGGGGGGTTCGTGCACACAGCCCAGCTTGGAGCGAACGACCTACACCGAACTGAGAT
ACCTACAGCGTGAGCTATGAGAAAGCGCCACGCTTCCCGAAGGGAGAAAGGCGGACAGGTATCCGGTAAG
CGGCAGGGTCGGAACAGGAGAGCGCACGAGGGAGCTTCCAGGGGGAAACGCCTGGTATCTTTATAGTCCT
GTCGGGTTTCGCCACCTCTGACTTGAGCGTCGATTTTTGTGATGCTCGTCAGGGGGGCGGAGCCTATGGA
AAAACGCCAGCAACGCGGCCTTTTTACGGTTCCTGGCCTTTTGCTGGCCTTTTGCTCACATGTTCTTTCC
TGCGTTATCCCCTGATTCTGTGGATAACCGTATTACCGCCTTTGAGTGAGCTGATACCGCTCGCCGCAGC
CGAACGACCGAGCGCAGCGAGTCAGTGAGCGAGGAAGCGGAAGGCGAGAGTAGGGAACTGCCAGGCATCA
AACTAAGCAGAAGGCCCCTGACGGATGGCCTTTTTGCGTTTCTACAAACTCTTTCTGTGTTGTAAAACGA
CGGCCAGTCTTAAGCTCGGGCCCCCTGGGCGGTTCTGATAACGAGTAATCGTTAATCCGCAAATAACGTA
AAAACCCGCTTCGGCGGGTTTTTTTATGGGGGGAGTTTAGGGAAAGAGCATTTGTCAGAATATTTAAGGG
CGCCTGTCACTTTGCTTGATATATGAGAATTATTTAACCTTATAAATGAGAAAAAAGCAACGCACTTTAA
ATAAGATACGTTGCTTTTTCGATTGATGAACACCTATAATTAAACTATTCATCTATTATTTATGATTTTT
TGTATATACAATATTTCTAGTTTGTTAAAGAGAATTAAGAAAATAAATCTCGAAAATAATAAAGGGAAAA
TCAGTTTTTGATATCAAAATTATACATGTCAACGATAATACAAAATATAATACAAACTATAAGATGTTAT
CAGTATTTATTATCATTTAGAATAAATTTTGTGTCGCCCTTAATTGTGAGCGGATAACAATTACGAGCTT
CATGCACAGTGGCGTTGACTCAATATTGGCCATTAGCCATATTATTCATTGGTTATATAGCATAAATCAA
TATTGGCTATTGGCCATTGCATACGTTGTATCTATATCATAATATGTACATTTATATTGGCTCATGTCCA
ATATGACCGCCATGTTGGCATTGATTATTGACTAGTTATTAATAGTAATCAATTACGGGGTCATTAGTTC
ATAGCCCATATATGGAGTTCCGCGTTACATAACTTACGGTAAATGGCCCGCCTGGCTGACCGCCCAACGA
CCCCCGCCCATTGACGTCAATAATGACGTATGTTCCCATAGTAACGCCAATAGGGACTTTCCATTGACGT
CAATGGGTGGAGTATTTACGGTAAACTGCCCACTTGGCAGTACATCAAGTGTATCATATGCCAAGTACGC
CCCCTATTGACGTCAATGACGGTAAATGGCCCGCCTGGCATTATGCCCAGTACATGACCTTATGGGACTT
TCCTACTTGGCAGTACATCTACGTATTAGTCATCGCTATTACCATGGTGATGCGGTTTTGGCAGTACATC
AATGGGCGTGGATAGCGGTTTGACTCACGGGGATTTCCAAGTCTCCACCCCATTGACGTCAATGGGAGTT
TGTTTTGGCACCAAAATCAACGGGACTTTCCAAAATGTCGTAACAACTCCGCCCCATTGACGCAAATGGG
CGGTAGGCGTGTACGGTGGGAGGTCTATATAAGCAGAGCTCGTTTAGTGAACCGTCAGATCGCCTGGAGA
CGCCATCCACGCTGTTTTGACCTCCATAGAAGACACCGGGACCGATCCAGCCTCCGCGGCCGGGAACGGT
GCATTGGAACGCGGATTCCCCGTGCCAAGAGTGACGTAAGTACCGCCTATAGAGTCTATAGGCCCACCCC
CTTGGCTTCGTTAGAACGCGGCTACAATTAATACATAACCTTATGTATCATACACATACGATTTAGGTGA
CACTATAGAATAACATCCACTTTGCCTTTCTCTCCACAGGTGTCCACTCCCAGGTCCAACTGCACCTCGG
TTCTATCGAAAACGCGCCTGCTAGCGCCACCATGAAGACCATCATTGCCCTGAGCTACATCTTCTGCCTG
GTGTTCGCTGCGGCCGCCAGAACACATGTTCAGGCTGGCACACTGCCCAAGCCTACACTGTGGGCTGAAC
CTGGCAGCGTGATCACACAGGGAAGCCCTGTGACACTGTGGTGCCAGGGCATCCTGGAAACCCAAGAGTA
CCGGCTGTACCGCGAGAAGAAAACAGCCCCTTGGATCACCAGAATTCCCCAAGAGATCGTGAAGAAGGGG
CAGTTCCCCATTCCTAGCATCACCTGGGAGCACACCGGCAGATACAGATGCTTCTACGGCTCTCATACCG
CCGGATGGTCCGAGCCTTCTGACCCTCTGGAACTGGTGGTCACAGGCGCCTACATCAAGCCCACTCTGTC
TGCCCTGCCTTCTCCAGTGGTTACCTCTGGCGGAAACGTGACCCTGCACTGTGTGTCTCAGGTGGCCTTC
GGCAGCTTCATCCTGTGCAAAGAAGGCGAGGACGAGCACCCTCAGTGCCTGAATAGCCAGCCAAGAACAC
ACGGCTGGTCCCGGGCCATCTTTTCTGTGGGACCTGTGTCTCCTAGCCGGCGGTGGTCCTACAGATGTTA
CGCCTACGACAGCAACAGCCCTCACGTGTGGTCCCTGCCAAGCGATCTGCTGGAACTGCTCGTGCTGGGC
GTGTCCAAGAAACCTAGCCTGTCTGTGCAGCCCGGACCTATTGTGGCTCCTGGCGAATCTCTGACTCTGC
AGTGCGTGTCCGACGTGTCCTACGATAGATTCGTGCTCTACAAAGAGGGCGAGAGAGACTTCCTGCAGCT
GCCTGGACCTCAGCCTCAAGCTGGACTGAGCCAGGCCAATTTCACACTGGGCCCTGTGTCCAGAAGCTAC
GGCGGCCAGTATAGATGTAGCGGCGCCTATAACCTGAGCAGCGAGTGGTCCGCTCCTAGCGATCCTCTGG
ATATCCTGATCGCCGGCCAGTTCAGAGGCAGACCCTTTATCTCTGTGCACCCTGGGCCTACAGTGGCCTC
TGGCGAGAATGTGACTCTGCTGTGTCAGAGCTGGGGCCCCTTCCACACCTTTCTGCTGACAAAAGCCGGC
GCTGCCGACGCTCCTCTGAGACTGAGATCTATCCACGAGTACCCCAAGTACCAGGCCGAGTTTCCTATGA
GCCCAGTGACATCTGCCCACAGCGGCACCTATAGATGCTACGGCAGCCTGTCCAGCAATCCCTACCTGCT
GTCTCACCCCAGCGACAGCCTGGAACTCATGGTTTCTGGCGCCGCAGAGACACTGAGCCCTCCACAGAAC
AAGAGCGACAGCAAAGCAGGCGCAGCCAACACACTGTCCCCAAGCCAGAACAAAACCGCCAGCCATCCTC
AGGACTACACCGTGGAAAATGGCGCGCCGGGCGGCGACAAGACCCACACCTGCCCCCCCTGCCCAGCTCC
AGAACTGCTGGGAGGGCCTTCCGTGTTCCTGTTCCCCCCCAAGCCCAAGGACACCCTGATGATCAGCAGG
ACCCCCGAGGTGACCTGCGTGGTGGTGGCCGTGTCCCACGAGGACCCAGAGGTGAAGTTCAACTGGTACG
TGGACGGCGTGGAGGTGCACAACGCCAAGACCAAGCCCAGAGAGGAGCAGTACAACAGCACCTACAGGGT
GGTGTCCGTGCTGACCGTGCTGCACCAGGACTGGCTGAACGGCAAAGAATACAAGTGCAAAGTCTCCAAC
AAGGCCCTGGCTGCCCCAATCGAAAAGACAATCAGCAAGGCCAAGGGCCAGCCACGGGAGCCCCAGGTGT
ACACCCTGCCCCCCAGCCGGGAGGAGATGACCAAGAACCAGGTGTCCCTGACCTGTCTGGTGAAGGGCTT
CTACCCCAGCGATATCGCCGTGGAGTGGGAGAGCAACGGCCAGCCCGAGAACAACTACAAGACCACCCCC
CCAGTGCTGGACAGCGACGGCAGCTTCTTCCTGTACAGCAAGCTGACCGTGGACAAGTCCAGGTGGCAGC
AGGGCAACGTGTTCAGCTGCAGCGTGATGCACGAGGCCCTGCACAACCACTACACCCAGAAGTCCCTGAG
CCTGAGCCCCGGCGGCAGCGGTCTTAATGATATTTTCGAGGCTCAGAAGATTGAGTGGCATGAACACCAC
CACCATCACCACTAAGGCCGGCCTGTAGTCACTGGCACAACGCGTTACCCGGTAAGCCAATCGGGTATAC
ACGGTCGTCATACTGCAGACAGGGTTCTTCTACTTTGCAAGATAGTCTTGAGTAGTAAAATAAATAGATA
GAGAAAATCAGCCTCGACTGTGCCTTCTAGTTGCCAGCCATCTGTTGTTTGCCCCTCCCCCGTGCCTTCC
TTGACCCTGGAAGGTGCCACTCCCACTGTCCTTTCCTAATAAAATGAGGAAATTGCATCACAACACTCAA
CCCTATCTCGGTCTATTCTTTTGATTTATAAGGGATTTTGCCGATTTCGGCCTATTGGTTAAAAAATGAG
CTGATTTAACAAAAATTTAACGCGAATTAATTCTGTGGAATGTGTGTCAGTTAGGGTGTGGAAAGTCCCC
AGGCTCCCCAGCAGGCAGAAGTATGCAAAGCATGCATCTCAATTAGTCAGCAACCAGGTGTGGAAAGTCC
CCAGGCTCCCCAGCAGGCAGAAGTATGCAAAGCATGCATCTCAATTAGTCAGCAACCATAGTCCCGCCCC
TAACTCCGCCCATCCCGCCCCTAACTCCGCCCAGTTCCGCCCATTCTCCGCCCCATGGCTGACTAATTTT
TTTTATTTATGCAGAGGCCGAGGCCGCCTCTGCCTCTGAGCTATTCCAGAAGTAGTGAGGAGGCTTTTTT
GGAGGCCTAGGCTTTTGCAAAAAGCTCCCGGGAGCTTGTATATCCATTTTCGGATCTGATCAGCACGTGT
TGACAATTAATCATCGGCATAGTATATCGGCATAGTATAATACGACAAGGTGAGGAACTAAACCATGACC
GAGTACAAGCCCACGGTGCGCCTCGCCACCCGCGACGACGTCCCCAGGGCCGTACGCACCCTCGCCGCCG
CGTTCGCCGACTACCCCGCCACGCGCCACACCGTCGATCCGGACCGCCACATCGAGCGGGTCACCGAGCT
GCAAGAACTCTTCCTCACGCGCGTCGGGCTCGACATCGGCAAGGTGTGGGTCGCGGACGACGGCGCCGCG
GTGGCGGTCTGGACCACGCCGGAGAGCGTCGAAGCGGGGGCGGTGTTCGCCGAGATCGGCCCGCGCATGG
CCGAGTTGAGCGGTTCCCGGCTGGCCGCGCAGCAACAGATGGAAGGCCTCCTGGCGCCGCACCGGCCCAA
GGAGCCCGCGTGGTTCCTGGCCACCGTCGGCGTCTCGCCCGACCACCAGGGCAAGGGTCTGGGCAGCGCC
GTCGTGCTCCCCGGAGTGGAGGCGGCCGAGCGCGCCGGGGTGCCCGCCTTCCTGGAGACATCCGCGCCCC
GCAACCTCCCCTTCTACGAGCGGCTCGGCTTCACCGTCACCGCCGACGTCGAGGTGCCCGAAGGACCGCG
CACCTGGTGCATGACCCGCAAGCCCGGTGCCTGACACGTGCTACGAGATTTCGATTCCACCGCCGCCTTC
TATGAAAGGTTGGGCTTCGGAATCGTTTTCCGGGACGCCGGCTGGATGATCCTCCAGCGCGGGGATCTCA
TGCTGGAGTTCTTCGCCCACCCCAACTTGTTTATTGCAGCTTATAATGGTTACAAATAAAGCAATAGCAT
CACAAATTTCACAAATAAAGCATTTTTTTCACTGCATTCTAGTTGTGGTTTGTCCAAACTCATCAATGTA
TCTTATCATGTCTGTATACCGTCGACCTCTAGCTAGAGCTTGGCGTAATCATGGTCATTACCAATGCTTA
ATCAGTGAGGCACCTATCTCAGCGATCTGTCTATTTCGTTCATCCATAGTTGCCTGACTCCCCGTCGTGT
AGATAACTACGATACGGGAGGGCTTACCATCTGGCCCCAGCGCTGCGATGATACCGCGAGAACCACGCTC
ACCGGCTCCGGATTTATCAGCAATAAACCAGCCAGCCGGAAGGGCCGAGCGCAGAAGTGGTCCTGCAACT
TTATCCGCCTCCATCCAGTCTATTAATTGTTGCCGGGAAGCTAGAGTAAGTAGTTCGCCAGTTAATAGTT
TGCGCAACGTTGTTGCCATCGCTACAGGCATCGTGGTGTCACGCTCGTCGTTTGGTATGGCTTCATTCAG
CTCCGGTTCCCAACGATCAAGGCGAGTTACATGATCCCCCATGTTGTGCAAAAAAGCGGTTAGCTCCTTC
GGTCCTCCGATCGTTGTCAGAAGTAAGTTGGCCGCAGTGTTATCACTCATGGTTATGGCAGCACTGCATA
ATTCTCTTACTGTCATGCCATCCGTAAGATGCTTTTCTGTGACTGGTGAGTACTCAACCAAGTCATTCTG
AGAATAGTGTATGCGGCGACCGAGTTGCTCTTGCCCGGCGTCAATACGGGATAATACCGCGCCACATAGC
AGAACTTTAAAAGTGCTCATCATTGGAAAACGTTCTTCGGGGCGAAAACTCTCAAGGATCTTACCGCTGT
TGAGATCCAGTTCGATGTAACCCACTCGTGCACCCAACTGATCTTCAGCATCTTTTACTTTCACCAGCGT
TTCTGGGTGAGCAAAAACAGGAAGGCAAAATGCCGCAAAAAAGGGAATAAGGGCGACACGGAAATGTTGA
ATACTCATATTCTTCCTT
