>Addgene plasmid #156866 | pD649-HAsp-LILRA1-Fc(DAPA)-AviTag-6xHis | depositor partial sequence | sequence record 302842 | insert (extracellular domain)
AGAACACATGTTCAGGCTGGCACACTGCCCAAGCCTACACTGTGGGCTGAACCTGGCAGCGTGATCACAC
AGGGAAGCCCTGTGACACTGTGGTGCCAGGGCATCCTGGAAACCCAAGAGTACCGGCTGTACCGCGAGAA
GAAAACAGCCCCTTGGATCACCAGAATTCCCCAAGAGATCGTGAAGAAGGGGCAGTTCCCCATTCCTAGC
ATCACCTGGGAGCACACCGGCAGATACAGATGCTTCTACGGCTCTCATACCGCCGGATGGTCCGAGCCTT
CTGACCCTCTGGAACTGGTGGTCACAGGCGCCTACATCAAGCCCACTCTGTCTGCCCTGCCTTCTCCAGT
GGTTACCTCTGGCGGAAACGTGACCCTGCACTGTGTGTCTCAGGTGGCCTTCGGCAGCTTCATCCTGTGC
AAAGAAGGCGAGGACGAGCACCCTCAGTGCCTGAATAGCCAGCCAAGAACACACGGCTGGTCCCGGGCCA
TCTTTTCTGTGGGACCTGTGTCTCCTAGCCGGCGGTGGTCCTACAGATGTTACGCCTACGACAGCAACAG
CCCTCACGTGTGGTCCCTGCCAAGCGATCTGCTGGAACTGCTCGTGCTGGGCGTGTCCAAGAAACCTAGC
CTGTCTGTGCAGCCCGGACCTATTGTGGCTCCTGGCGAATCTCTGACTCTGCAGTGCGTGTCCGACGTGT
CCTACGATAGATTCGTGCTCTACAAAGAGGGCGAGAGAGACTTCCTGCAGCTGCCTGGACCTCAGCCTCA
AGCTGGACTGAGCCAGGCCAATTTCACACTGGGCCCTGTGTCCAGAAGCTACGGCGGCCAGTATAGATGT
AGCGGCGCCTATAACCTGAGCAGCGAGTGGTCCGCTCCTAGCGATCCTCTGGATATCCTGATCGCCGGCC
AGTTCAGAGGCAGACCCTTTATCTCTGTGCACCCTGGGCCTACAGTGGCCTCTGGCGAGAATGTGACTCT
GCTGTGTCAGAGCTGGGGCCCCTTCCACACCTTTCTGCTGACAAAAGCCGGCGCTGCCGACGCTCCTCTG
AGACTGAGATCTATCCACGAGTACCCCAAGTACCAGGCCGAGTTTCCTATGAGCCCAGTGACATCTGCCC
ACAGCGGCACCTATAGATGCTACGGCAGCCTGTCCAGCAATCCCTACCTGCTGTCTCACCCCAGCGACAG
CCTGGAACTCATGGTTTCTGGCGCCGCAGAGACACTGAGCCCTCCACAGAACAAGAGCGACAGCAAAGCA
GGCGCAGCCAACACACTGTCCCCAAGCCAGAACAAAACCGCCAGCCATCCTCAGGACTACACCGTGGAAA
AT
